Addgene plasmid #138670: pSECC-sgSIK2-A
Purpose: Expresses a mouse SIK2-targeting sgRNA, Cas9, and Cre-recombinase
Depositing lab: Reuben Shaw. Depositing organization: Salk Institute for Biological Studies. Publication: The AMPK-Related Kinases SIK1 and SIK3 Mediate Key Tumor-Suppressive Effects of LKB1 in NSCLC. Hollstein PE, Eichner LJ, Brun SN, Kamireddy A, Svensson RU, Vera LI, Ross DS, Rymoff TJ, Hutchins A, Galvez HM, Williams AE, Shokhirev MN, Screaton RA, Berdeaux R, Shaw RJ. Cancer Discov. 2019 Nov;9(11):1606-1627. doi: 10.1158/2159-8290.CD-18-1261. Epub 2019 Jul 26. PubMed 31350328.
Backbone
  Vector backbone: pSECC
  Vector type: Lentiviral
Growth in bacteria
  Bacterial resistance: Ampicillin, 100 μg/mL
  Growth temperature: 30°C
  Growth strain: NEB Stable
  Copy number: Unknown
Gene/Insert
  Gene/Insert name: sgSIK2 mouse
  gRNA/shRNA sequence: CTACG ACATCG AG G G CACG C
  Species: M. musculus (mouse)
  Entrez Gene: Sik2 (a.k.a. G630080D20Rik, Snf1lk2)
  Promoter: hU6
  Cloning method: Restriction Enzyme; 5′ cloning site unknown (unknown if destroyed)
Terms and licenses: Academic/Nonprofit Terms; Industry Terms: Not Available to Industry
How to cite: pSECC-sgSIK2-A was a gift from Reuben Shaw (Addgene plasmid # 138670 ; http://n2t.net/addgene:138670 ; RRID:Addgene_138670)
