[The description below was written by a language model from this plasmid's Addgene catalogue record and pLannotate feature annotations shown in this document.]
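Description:
pSECC-sgSIK2-A is a lentiviral transfer plasmid of about 12 kb, built on the pSECC backbone, that delivers three components from a single vector: a guide RNA against mouse Sik2, Streptococcus pyogenes Cas9, and Cre recombinase. It is propagated in bacteria through a high-copy ColE1/pUC-type origin and selected with ampicillin via the β-lactamase gene. The record lists a recombination-reducing bacterial strain for propagation, as is usual for plasmids carrying repeated LTR sequences.

The viral portion begins with a CMV enhancer/promoter fused to a truncated HIV-1 5' LTR, which drives Tat-independent transcription of the genomic RNA in packaging cells. This is followed by the Ψ packaging signal with adjoining gag sequence, the Rev response element for nuclear export of the unspliced RNA, and a cPPT/CTS element that aids nuclear import of the provirus. A human U6 Pol III promoter transcribes the Sik2-targeting spacer joined to the SpCas9 guide scaffold. After a second annotated cPPT/CTS, an EF-1α core promoter drives Cas9 (annotated as contiguous N- and C-terminal portions that together span the full coding region), followed by the Cre coding sequence. The table does not annotate the element linking Cas9 to Cre. A WPRE enhances transcript expression, and a second truncated LTR closes the vector.

Combining Cre with CRISPR allows transduced cells in mice carrying loxP-flanked or lox-stop-lox alleles to undergo recombination while Sik2 is simultaneously disrupted. The associated publication concerns the roles of AMPK-related SIK kinases downstream of LKB1 in non-small-cell lung cancer. The "A" suffix suggests it is one of several Sik2 guides, though the record does not say so.
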