Features (pLannotate 1.2.2; 23 found; start..end, strand, type, name):
     30..82      -  misc_feature   bom (fragment): basis of mobility region from pBR322
    237..616     +  enhancer       CMV enhancer: human cytomegalovirus immediate early enhancer
    617..816     +  promoter       CMV promoter: human cytomegalovirus (CMV) immediate early promoter
    834..1014    +  LTR            5' LTR (truncated): truncated 5' long terminal repeat (LTR) from HIV-1
   1061..1186    +  misc_feature   HIV-1 Ψ: packaging signal of human immunodeficiency virus type 1
   1170..1508    +  CDS            HIV-1 gag (fragment): gag protein from human immunodeficiency virus 1; gag
   1683..1916    +  misc_feature   RRE: The Rev response element (RRE) of HIV-1 allows for Rev-dependent mRNA export from the nucleus to the cytoplasm.
   2293..2393    +  CDS            Rev (fragment): human immunodeficiency virus 1 (HIV-1) Rev protein; rev; enhances nuclear export of unspliced and incompletely spliced viral mRNAs
   2443..2560    +  misc_feature   cPPT/CTS: central polypurine tract and central termination sequence of HIV-1
   2660..2900    +  promoter       U6 promoter: RNA polymerase III promoter for human U6 snRNA
   2930..3005    +  misc_RNA       gRNA scaffold: guide RNA scaffold for the Streptococcus pyogenes CRISPR/Cas9 system
   3053..3170    +  misc_feature   cPPT/CTS: central polypurine tract and central termination sequence of HIV-1
   3269..3480    +  promoter       EF-1α core promoter: core promoter for human elongation factor EF-1α
   3609..5210    +  CDS            Cas9(N): N-terminal portion of Streptococcus pyogenes Cas9 (Zetsche et al., 2015)
   5211..7709    +  CDS            Cas9(C): C-terminal portion of Streptococcus pyogenes Cas9 (Zetsche et al., 2015)
   7852..8882    +  CDS            Cre (fragment): site-specific recombinase Cre is a site-specific recombinase from bacteriophage P1. Recombination occurs at loxP sequences.
   8935..9523    +  misc_feature   WPRE: woodchuck hepatitis virus posttranscriptional regulatory element
   9524..9543    +  misc_feature   MCS (fragment): pBluescript multiple cloning site
   9545..10045   +  CDS            nef (fragment): NEF_HV1LA - Experimental evidence at protein level: Swiss-Prot protein existence level 1. Extracellular Nef protein targets CD4(+) T-lymphocytes for apoptosis by interacting with CXCR4 surface receptors. From Human immunodeficiency virus type 1 group M subtype B (isolate Lai) (HIV-1).
  10052..10232   +  LTR            5' LTR (truncated): truncated 5' long terminal repeat (LTR) from HIV-1
  10294..10882   -  rep_origin     ori: high-copy-number ColE1/pMB1/pBR322/pUC origin of replication
  11053..11913   -  CDS            AmpR: β-lactamase; bla; confers resistance to ampicillin, carbenicillin, and related antibiotics
  11914..12018   -  promoter       AmpR promoter: bla
>Addgene plasmid #138670 | pSECC-sgSIK2-A | addgene full sequence | sequence record 273700 | Addgene NGS Result
TCGACGGATCGGGAGATCTCCCGATCCCCTATGGTGCACTCTCAGTACAATCTGCTCTGATGCCGCATAG
TTAAGCCAGTATCTGCTCCCTGCTTGTGTGTTGGAGGTCGCTGAGTAGTGCGCGAGCAAAATTTAAGCTA
CAACAAGGCAAGGCTTGACCGACAATTGCATGAAGAATCTGCTTAGGGTTAGGCGTTTTGCGCTGCTTCG
CGATGTACGGGCCAGATATACGCGTTGACATTGATTATTGACTAGTTATTAATAGTAATCAATTACGGGG
TCATTAGTTCATAGCCCATATATGGAGTTCCGCGTTACATAACTTACGGTAAATGGCCCGCCTGGCTGAC
CGCCCAACGACCCCCGCCCATTGACGTCAATAATGACGTATGTTCCCATAGTAACGCCAATAGGGACTTT
CCATTGACGTCAATGGGTGGAGTATTTACGGTAAACTGCCCACTTGGCAGTACATCAAGTGTATCATATG
CCAAGTACGCCCCCTATTGACGTCAATGACGGTAAATGGCCCGCCTGGCATTATGCCCAGTACATGACCT
TATGGGACTTTCCTACTTGGCAGTACATCTACGTATTAGTCATCGCTATTACCATGGTGATGCGGTTTTG
GCAGTACATCAATGGGCGTGGATAGCGGTTTGACTCACGGGGATTTCCAAGTCTCCACCCCATTGACGTC
AATGGGAGTTTGTTTTGGCACCAAAATCAACGGGACTTTCCAAAATGTCGTAACAACTCCGCCCCATTGA
CGCAAATGGGCGGTAGGCGTGTACGGTGGGAGGTCTATATAAGCAGCGCGTTTTGCCTGTACTGGGTCTC
TCTGGTTAGACCAGATCTGAGCCTGGGAGCTCTCTGGCTAACTAGGGAACCCACTGCTTAAGCCTCAATA
AAGCTTGCCTTGAGTGCTTCAAGTAGTGTGTGCCCGTCTGTTGTGTGACTCTGGTAACTAGAGATCCCTC
AGACCCTTTTAGTCAGTGTGGAAAATCTCTAGCAGTGGCGCCCGAACAGGGACTTGAAAGCGAAAGGGAA
ACCAGAGGAGCTCTCTCGACGCAGGACTCGGCTTGCTGAAGCGCGCACGGCAAGAGGCGAGGGGCGGCGA
CTGGTGAGTACGCCAAAAATTTTGACTAGCGGAGGCTAGAAGGAGAGAGATGGGTGCGAGAGCGTCAGTA
TTAAGCGGGGGAGAATTAGATCGCGATGGGAAAAAATTCGGTTAAGGCCAGGGGGAAAGAAAAAATATAA
ATTAAAACATATAGTATGGGCAAGCAGGGAGCTAGAACGATTCGCAGTTAATCCTGGCCTGTTAGAAACA
TCAGAAGGCTGTAGACAAATACTGGGACAGCTACAACCATCCCTTCAGACAGGATCAGAAGAACTTAGAT
CATTATATAATACAGTAGCAACCCTCTATTGTGTGCATCAAAGGATAGAGATAAAAGACACCAAGGAAGC
TTTAGACAAGATAGAGGAAGAGCAAAACAAAAGTAAGACCACCGCACAGCAAGCGGCCGGCCGCTGATCT
TCAGACCTGGAGGAGGAGATATGAGGGACAATTGGAGAAGTGAATTATATAAATATAAAGTAGTAAAAAT
TGAACCATTAGGAGTAGCACCCACCAAGGCAAAGAGAAGAGTGGTGCAGAGAGAAAAAAGAGCAGTGGGA
ATAGGAGCTTTGTTCCTTGGGTTCTTGGGAGCAGCAGGAAGCACTATGGGCGCAGCGTCAATGACGCTGA
CGGTACAGGCCAGACAATTATTGTCTGGTATAGTGCAGCAGCAGAACAATTTGCTGAGGGCTATTGAGGC
GCAACAGCATCTGTTGCAACTCACAGTCTGGGGCATCAAGCAGCTCCAGGCAAGAATCCTGGCTGTGGAA
AGATACCTAAAGGATCAACAGCTCCTGGGGATTTGGGGTTGCTCTGGAAAACTCATTTGCACCACTGCTG
TGCCTTGGAATGCTAGTTGGAGTAATAAATCTCTGGAACAGATTTGGAATCACACGACCTGGATGGAGTG
GGACAGAGAAATTAACAATTACACAAGCTTAATACACTCCTTAATTGAAGAATCGCAAAACCAGCAAGAA
AAGAATGAACAAGAATTATTGGAATTAGATAAATGGGCAAGTTTGTGGAATTGGTTTAACATAACAAATT
GGCTGTGGTATATAAAATTATTCATAATGATAGTAGGAGGCTTGGTAGGTTTAAGAATAGTTTTTGCTGT
ACTTTCTATAGTGAATAGAGTTAGGCAGGGATATTCACCATTATCGTTTCAGACCCACCTCCCAACCCCG
AGGGGACCCGACAGGCCCGAAGGAATAGAAGAAGAAGGTGGAGAGAGAGACAGAGACAGATCCATTCGAT
TAGTGAACGGATCGGCACTGCGTGCGCCAATTCTGCAGACAAATGGCAGTATTCATCCACAATTTTAAAA
GAAAAGGGGGGATTGGGGGGTACAGTGCAGGGGAAAGAATAGTAGACATAATAGCAACAGACATACAAAC
TAAAGAATTACAAAAACAAATTACAAAAATTCAAAATTTTCGGGTTTATTACAGGGACAGCAGAGATCCA
GTTTGGTTAGTACCGGGCCCGGGTCGACTAGTGATCAGTGTGAGGGAGTGTAAAGCTGGGTTTCCCAGAG
AGGGCCTATTTCCCATGATTCCTTCATATTTGCATATACGATACAAGGCTGTTAGAGAGATAATTAGAAT
TAATTTGACTGTAAACACAAAGATATTAGTACAAAATACGTGACGTAGAAAGTAATAATTTCTTGGGTAG
TTTGCAGTTTTAAAATTATGTTTTAAAATGGACTATCATATGCTTACCGTAACTTGAAAGTATTTCGATT
TCTTGGCTTTATATATCTTGTGGAAAGGACGAAACACCGCTACGACATCGAGGGCACGCGTTTTAGAGCT
AGAAATAGCAAGTTAAAATAAGGCTAGTCCGTTATCAACTTGAAAAAGTGGCACCGAGTCGGTGCTTTTT
TGAATTCTAGATCTTGAGACAAATGGCAGTATTCATCCACAATTTTAAAAGAAAAGGGGGGATTGGGGGG
TACAGTGCAGGGGAAAGAATAGTAGACATAATAGCAACAGACATACAAACTAAAGAATTACAAAAACAAA
TTACAAAAATTCAAAATTTTCGGGTTTATTACAGGGACAGCAGAGATCCACTTTGGCGCCGGCAAACCGC
TGTTCCTAGGAATCCCGAGGCCTTCGAGTGGCTCCGGTGCCCGTCAGTGGGCAGAGCGCACATCGCCCAC
AGTCCCCGAGAAGTTGGGGGGAGGGGTCGGCAATTGAACCGGTGCCTAGAGAAGGTGGCGCGGGGTAAAC
TGGGAAAGTGATGTCGTGTACTGGCTCCGCCTTTTTCCCGAGGGTGGGGGAGAACCGTATATAAGTGCAG
TAGTCGCCGTGAACGTTCTTTTTCGCAACGGGTTTGCCGCCAGAACACAGGTGTCGTGACGCGGGACCCG
ACATTAGCGCTACAGCTTAAGCGGGCCACCATGGATTACAAAGACGATGACGATAAGATGGCCCCAAAGA
AGAAGCGGAAGGTCGGTATCCACGGAGTCCCAGCAGCCGACAAGAAGTACAGCATCGGCCTGGACATCGG
CACCAACTCTGTGGGCTGGGCCGTGATCACCGACGAGTACAAGGTGCCCAGCAAGAAATTCAAGGTGCTG
GGCAACACCGACCGGCACAGCATCAAGAAGAACCTGATCGGAGCCCTGCTGTTCGACAGCGGCGAAACAG
CCGAGGCCACCCGGCTGAAGAGAACCGCCAGAAGAAGATACACCAGACGGAAGAACCGGATCTGCTATCT
GCAAGAGATCTTCAGCAACGAGATGGCCAAGGTGGACGACAGCTTCTTCCACAGACTGGAAGAGTCCTTC
CTGGTGGAAGAGGATAAGAAGCACGAGCGGCACCCCATCTTCGGCAACATCGTGGACGAGGTGGCCTACC
ACGAGAAGTACCCCACCATCTACCACCTGAGAAAGAAACTGGTGGACAGCACCGACAAGGCCGACCTGCG
GCTGATCTATCTGGCCCTGGCCCACATGATCAAGTTCCGGGGCCACTTCCTGATCGAGGGCGACCTGAAC
CCCGACAACAGCGACGTGGACAAGCTGTTCATCCAGCTGGTGCAGACCTACAACCAGCTGTTCGAGGAAA
ACCCCATCAACGCCAGCGGCGTGGACGCCAAGGCCATCCTGTCTGCCAGACTGAGCAAGAGCAGACGGCT
GGAAAATCTGATCGCCCAGCTGCCCGGCGAGAAGAAGAATGGCCTGTTCGGAAACCTGATTGCCCTGAGC
CTGGGCCTGACCCCCAACTTCAAGAGCAACTTCGACCTGGCCGAGGATGCCAAACTGCAGCTGAGCAAGG
ACACCTACGACGACGACCTGGACAACCTGCTGGCCCAGATCGGCGACCAGTACGCCGACCTGTTTCTGGC
CGCCAAGAACCTGTCCGACGCCATCCTGCTGAGCGACATCCTGAGAGTGAACACCGAGATCACCAAGGCC
CCCCTGAGCGCCTCTATGATCAAGAGATACGACGAGCACCACCAGGACCTGACCCTGCTGAAAGCTCTCG
TGCGGCAGCAGCTGCCTGAGAAGTACAAAGAGATTTTCTTCGACCAGAGCAAGAACGGCTACGCCGGCTA
CATTGACGGCGGAGCCAGCCAGGAAGAGTTCTACAAGTTCATCAAGCCCATCCTGGAAAAGATGGACGGC
ACCGAGGAACTGCTCGTGAAGCTGAACAGAGAGGACCTGCTGCGGAAGCAGCGGACCTTCGACAACGGCA
GCATCCCCCACCAGATCCACCTGGGAGAGCTGCACGCCATTCTGCGGCGGCAGGAAGATTTTTACCCATT
CCTGAAGGACAACCGGGAAAAGATCGAGAAGATCCTGACCTTCCGCATCCCCTACTACGTGGGCCCTCTG
GCCAGGGGAAACAGCAGATTCGCCTGGATGACCAGAAAGAGCGAGGAAACCATCACCCCCTGGAACTTCG
AGGAAGTGGTGGACAAGGGCGCTTCCGCCCAGAGCTTCATCGAGCGGATGACCAACTTCGATAAGAACCT
GCCCAACGAGAAGGTGCTGCCCAAGCACAGCCTGCTGTACGAGTACTTCACCGTGTATAACGAGCTGACC
AAAGTGAAATACGTGACCGAGGGAATGAGAAAGCCCGCCTTCCTGAGCGGCGAGCAGAAAAAGGCCATCG
TGGACCTGCTGTTCAAGACCAACCGGAAAGTGACCGTGAAGCAGCTGAAAGAGGACTACTTCAAGAAAAT
CGAGTGCTTCGACTCCGTGGAAATCTCCGGCGTGGAAGATCGGTTCAACGCCTCCCTGGGCACATACCAC
GATCTGCTGAAAATTATCAAGGACAAGGACTTCCTGGACAATGAGGAAAACGAGGACATTCTGGAAGATA
TCGTGCTGACCCTGACACTGTTTGAGGACAGAGAGATGATCGAGGAACGGCTGAAAACCTATGCCCACCT
GTTCGACGACAAAGTGATGAAGCAGCTGAAGCGGCGGAGATACACCGGCTGGGGCAGGCTGAGCCGGAAG
CTGATCAACGGCATCCGGGACAAGCAGTCCGGCAAGACAATCCTGGATTTCCTGAAGTCCGACGGCTTCG
CCAACAGAAACTTCATGCAGCTGATCCACGACGACAGCCTGACCTTTAAAGAGGACATCCAGAAAGCCCA
GGTGTCCGGCCAGGGCGATAGCCTGCACGAGCACATTGCCAATCTGGCCGGCAGCCCCGCCATTAAGAAG
GGCATCCTGCAGACAGTGAAGGTGGTGGACGAGCTCGTGAAAGTGATGGGCCGGCACAAGCCCGAGAACA
TCGTGATCGAAATGGCCAGAGAGAACCAGACCACCCAGAAGGGACAGAAGAACAGCCGCGAGAGAATGAA
GCGGATCGAAGAGGGCATCAAAGAGCTGGGCAGCCAGATCCTGAAAGAACACCCCGTGGAAAACACCCAG
CTGCAGAACGAGAAGCTGTACCTGTACTACCTGCAGAATGGGCGGGATATGTACGTGGACCAGGAACTGG
ACATCAACCGGCTGTCCGACTACGATGTGGACCATATCGTGCCTCAGAGCTTTCTGAAGGACGACTCCAT
CGACAACAAGGTGCTGACCAGAAGCGACAAGAACCGGGGCAAGAGCGACAACGTGCCCTCCGAAGAGGTC
GTGAAGAAGATGAAGAACTACTGGCGGCAGCTGCTGAACGCCAAGCTGATTACCCAGAGAAAGTTCGACA
ATCTGACCAAGGCCGAGAGAGGCGGCCTGAGCGAACTGGATAAGGCCGGCTTCATCAAGAGACAGCTGGT
GGAAACCCGGCAGATCACAAAGCACGTGGCACAGATCCTGGACTCCCGGATGAACACTAAGTACGACGAG
AATGACAAGCTGATCCGGGAAGTGAAAGTGATCACCCTGAAGTCCAAGCTGGTGTCCGATTTCCGGAAGG
ATTTCCAGTTTTACAAAGTGCGCGAGATCAACAACTACCACCACGCCCACGACGCCTACCTGAACGCCGT
CGTGGGAACCGCCCTGATCAAAAAGTACCCTAAGCTGGAAAGCGAGTTCGTGTACGGCGACTACAAGGTG
TACGACGTGCGGAAGATGATCGCCAAGAGCGAGCAGGAAATCGGCAAGGCTACCGCCAAGTACTTCTTCT
ACAGCAACATCATGAACTTTTTCAAGACCGAGATTACCCTGGCCAACGGCGAGATCCGGAAGCGGCCTCT
GATCGAGACAAACGGCGAAACCGGGGAGATCGTGTGGGATAAGGGCCGGGATTTTGCCACCGTGCGGAAA
GTGCTGAGCATGCCCCAAGTGAATATCGTGAAAAAGACCGAGGTGCAGACAGGCGGCTTCAGCAAAGAGT
CTATCCTGCCCAAGAGGAACAGCGATAAGCTGATCGCCAGAAAGAAGGACTGGGACCCTAAGAAGTACGG
CGGCTTCGACAGCCCCACCGTGGCCTATTCTGTGCTGGTGGTGGCCAAAGTGGAAAAGGGCAAGTCCAAG
AAACTGAAGAGTGTGAAAGAGCTGCTGGGGATCACCATCATGGAAAGAAGCAGCTTCGAGAAGAATCCCA
TCGACTTTCTGGAAGCCAAGGGCTACAAAGAAGTGAAAAAGGACCTGATCATCAAGCTGCCTAAGTACTC
CCTGTTCGAGCTGGAAAACGGCAGGAAGAGAATGCTGGCCTCTGCCGGCGAACTGCAGAAGGGAAACGAA
CTGGCCCTGCCCTCCAAATATGTGAACTTCCTGTACCTGGCCAGCCACTATGAGAAGCTGAAGGGCTCCC
CCGAGGATAATGAGCAGAAACAGCTGTTTGTGGAACAGCACAAGCACTACCTGGACGAGATCATCGAGCA
GATCAGCGAGTTCTCCAAGAGAGTGATCCTGGCCGACGCTAATCTGGACAAAGTGCTGTCCGCCTACAAC
AAGCACCGGGATAAGCCCATCAGAGAGCAGGCCGAGAATATCATCCACCTGTTTACCCTGACCAATCTGG
GAGCCCCTGCCGCCTTCAAGTACTTTGACACCACCATCGACCGGAAGAGGTACACCAGCACCAAAGAGGT
GCTGGACGCCACCCTGATCCACCAGAGCATCACCGGCCTGTACGAGACACGGATCGACCTGTCTCAGCTG
GGAGGCGACAAGCGTCCTGCTGCTACTAAGAAAGCTGGTCAAGCTAAGAAAAAGAAAGCTAGCGGCAGCG
GCGCCACCAACTTCAGCCTGCTGAAGCAGGCCGGCGACGTGGAGGAGAACCCCGGCCCCATGCCCAAGAA
GAAGAGGAAGGTGTCCAATTTACTGACCGTACACCAAAATTTGCCTGCATTACCGGTCGATGCAACGAGT
GATGAGGTTCGCAAGAACCTGATGGACATGTTCAGGGATCGCCAGGCGTTTTCTGAGCATACCTGGAAAA
TGCTTCTGTCCGTTTGCCGGTCGTGGGCGGCATGGTGCAAGTTGAATAACCGGAAATGGTTTCCCGCAGA
ACCTGAAGATGTTCGCGATTATCTTCTATATCTTCAGGCGCGCGGTCTGGCAGTAAAAACTATCCAGCAA
CATTTGGGCCAGCTAAACATGCTTCATCGTCGGTCCGGGCTGCCACGACCAAGTGACAGCAATGCTGTTT
CACTGGTTATGCGGCGGATCCGAAAAGAAAACGTTGATGCCGGTGAACGTGCAAAACAGGCTCTAGCGTT
CGAACGCACTGATTTCGACCAGGTTCGTTCACTCATGGAAAATAGCGATCGCTGCCAGGATATACGTAAT
CTGGCATTTCTGGGGATTGCTTATAACACCCTGTTACGTATAGCCGAAATTGCCAGGATCAGGGTTAAAG
ATATCTCACGTACTGACGGTGGGAGAATGTTAATCCATATTGGCAGAACGAAAACGCTGGTTAGCACCGC
AGGTGTAGAGAAGGCACTTAGCCTGGGGGTAACTAAACTGGTCGAGCGATGGATTTCCGTATCTGGTGTA
GCTGATGATCCGAATAACTACCTGTTTTGCCGGGTCAGAAAAAATGGTGTTGCCGCGCCATCTGCCACCA
GCCAGCTATCAACTCGCGCCCTGGAAGGGATTTTTGAAGCAACTCATCGATTGATTTACGGCGCTAAGGA
TGACTCTGGTCAGAGATACCTGGCCTGGTCTGGACACAGTGCCCGTGTCGGAGCCGCGCGAGATATGGCC
CGCGCTGGAGTTTCAATACCGGGGATCATGCAAGCTGGTGGCTGGACCAATGTAAATATTGTCATGAACT
ATATCCGTAACCTGGATAGTGAAACAGGGGCAATGGTGCGCCTGCTGGAAGATGGCGATTAGAAACGTTG
TTGTTTGGGGTTGAATTACTCTTCTAGACCGCGGCGCGCCCGATAATCAACCTCTGGATTACAAAATTTG
TGAAAGATTGACTGGTATTCTTAACTATGTTGCTCCTTTTACGCTATGTGGATACGCTGCTTTAATGCCT
TTGTATCATGCTATTGCTTCCCGTATGGCTTTCATTTTCTCCTCCTTGTATAAATCCTGGTTGCTGTCTC
TTTATGAGGAGTTGTGGCCCGTTGTCAGGCAACGTGGCGTGGTGTGCACTGTGTTTGCTGACGCAACCCC
CACTGGTTGGGGCATTGCCACCACCTGTCAGCTCCTTTCCGGGACTTTCGCTTTCCCCCTCCCTATTGCC
ACGGCGGAACTCATCGCCGCCTGCCTTGCCCGCTGCTGGACAGGGGCTCGGCTGTTGGGCACTGACAATT
CCGTGGTGTTGTCGGGGAAATCATCGTCCTTTCCTTGGCTGCTCGCCTGTGTTGCCACCTGGATTCTGCG
CGGGACGTCCTTCTGCTACGTCCCTTCGGCCCTCAATCCAGCGGACCTTCCTTCCCGCGGCCTGCTGCCG
GCTCTGCGGCCTCTTCCGCGTCTTCGCCTTCGCCCTCAGACGAGTCGGATCTCCCTTTGGGCCGCCTCCC
CGCATCGATACCGTCGACCTCGATCGAGACCTAGAAAAACATGGAGCAATCACAAGTAGCAATACAGCAG
CTACCAATGCTGATTGTGCCTGGCTAGAAGCACAAGAGGAGGAGGAGGTGGGTTTTCCAGTCACACCTCA
GGTACCTTTAAGACCAATGACTTACAAGGCAGCTGTAGATCTTAGCCACTTTTTAAAAGAAAAGGGGGGA
CTGGAAGGGCTAATTCACTCCCAACGAAGACAAGATATCCTTGATCTGTGGATCTACCACACACAAGGCT
ACTTCCCTGATTGGCAGAACTACACACCAGGGCCAGGGATCAGATATCCACTGACCTTTGGATGGTGCTA
CAAGCTAGTACCAGTTGAGCAAGAGAAGGTAGAAGAAGCCAATGAAGGAGAGAACACCCGCTTGTTACAC
CCTGTGAGCCTGCATGGGATGGATGACCCGGAGAGAGAAGTATTAGAGTGGAGGTTTGACAGCCGCCTAG
CATTTCATCACATGGCCCGAGAGCTGCATCCGGACTGTACTGGGTCTCTCTGGTTAGACCAGATCTGAGC
CTGGGAGCTCTCTGGCTAACTAGGGAACCCACTGCTTAAGCCTCAATAAAGCTTGCCTTGAGTGCTTCAA
GTAGTGTGTGCCCGTCTGTTGTGTGACTCTGGTAACTAGAGATCCCTCAGACCCTTTTAGTCAGTGTGGA
AAATCTCTAGCAGCATGTGAGCAAAAGGCCAGCAAAAGGCCAGGAACCGTAAAAAGGCCGCGTTGCTGGC
GTTTTTCCATAGGCTCCGCCCCCCTGACGAGCATCACAAAAATCGACGCTCAAGTCAGAGGTGGCGAAAC
CCGACAGGACTATAAAGATACCAGGCGTTTCCCCCTGGAAGCTCCCTCGTGCGCTCTCCTGTTCCGACCC
TGCCGCTTACCGGATACCTGTCCGCCTTTCTCCCTTCGGGAAGCGTGGCGCTTTCTCATAGCTCACGCTG
TAGGTATCTCAGTTCGGTGTAGGTCGTTCGCTCCAAGCTGGGCTGTGTGCACGAACCCCCCGTTCAGCCC
GACCGCTGCGCCTTATCCGGTAACTATCGTCTTGAGTCCAACCCGGTAAGACACGACTTATCGCCACTGG
CAGCAGCCACTGGTAACAGGATTAGCAGAGCGAGGTATGTAGGCGGTGCTACAGAGTTCTTGAAGTGGTG
GCCTAACTACGGCTACACTAGAAGAACAGTATTTGGTATCTGCGCTCTGCTGAAGCCAGTTACCTTCGGA
AAAAGAGTTGGTAGCTCTTGATCCGGCAAACAAACCACCGCTGGTAGCGGTGGTTTTTTTGTTTGCAAGC
AGCAGATTACGCGCAGAAAAAAAGGATCTCAAGAAGATCCTTTGATCTTTTCTACGGGGTCTGACGCTCA
GTGGAACGAAAACTCACGTTAAGGGATTTTGGTCATGAGATTATCAAAAAGGATCTTCACCTAGATCCTT
TTAAATTAAAAATGAAGTTTTAAATCAATCTAAAGTATATATGAGTAAACTTGGTCTGACAGTTACCAAT
GCTTAATCAGTGAGGCACCTATCTCAGCGATCTGTCTATTTCGTTCATCCATAGTTGCCTGACTCCCCGT
CGTGTAGATAACTACGATACGGGAGGGCTTACCATCTGGCCCCAGTGCTGCAATGATACCGCGAGACCCA
CGCTCACCGGCTCCAGATTTATCAGCAATAAACCAGCCAGCCGGAAGGGCCGAGCGCAGAAGTGGTCCTG
CAACTTTATCCGCCTCCATCCAGTCTATTAATTGTTGCCGGGAAGCTAGAGTAAGTAGTTCGCCAGTTAA
TAGTTTGCGCAACGTTGTTGCCATTGCTACAGGCATCGTGGTGTCACGCTCGTCGTTTGGTATGGCTTCA
TTCAGCTCCGGTTCCCAACGATCAAGGCGAGTTACATGATCCCCCATGTTGTGCAAAAAAGCGGTTAGCT
CCTTCGGTCCTCCGATCGTTGTCAGAAGTAAGTTGGCCGCAGTGTTATCACTCATGGTTATGGCAGCACT
GCATAATTCTCTTACTGTCATGCCATCCGTAAGATGCTTTTCTGTGACTGGTGAGTACTCAACCAAGTCA
TTCTGAGAATAGTGTATGCGGCGACCGAGTTGCTCTTGCCCGGCGTCAATACGGGATAATACCGCGCCAC
ATAGCAGAACTTTAAAAGTGCTCATCATTGGAAAACGTTCTTCGGGGCGAAAACTCTCAAGGATCTTACC
GCTGTTGAGATCCAGTTCGATGTAACCCACTCGTGCACCCAACTGATCTTCAGCATCTTTTACTTTCACC
AGCGTTTCTGGGTGAGCAAAAACAGGAAGGCAAAATGCCGCAAAAAAGGGAATAAGGGCGACACGGAAAT
GTTGAATACTCATACTCTTCCTTTTTCAATATTATTGAAGCATTTATCAGGGTTATTGTCTCATGAGCGG
ATACATATTTGAATGTATTTAGAAAAATAAACAAATAGGGGTTCCGCGCACATTTCCCCGAAAAGTGCCA
CCTGACG
