>Addgene plasmid #138670 | pSECC-sgSIK2-A | depositor partial sequence | sequence record 267994 | hU6 FWD Sequence
CGGTTATTTCGGATTTCTTGGCTTTATATATCTTGTGGAAGGACGAAACACCGCTACGACATCGAGGGCA
CGCGTTTTAGAGCTAGAAATAGCAAGTTAAAATAAGGCTAGTCCGTTATCAACTTGAAAAAGTGGCACCG
AGTCGGTGCTTTTTTGAATTCTAGATCTTGAGACAAATGGCAGTATTCATCCACAATTTTAAAAGAAAAG
GGGGGATTGGGGGGTACAGTGCAGGGGAAAGAATAGTAGACATAATAGCAACAGACATACAAACTAAAGA
ATTACAAAAACAAATTACAAAAATTCAAAATTTTCGGGTTTATTACAGGGACAGCAGAGATCCACTTTGG
CGCCGGCAAACCGCTGTTCCTAGGAATCCCGAGGCCTTCGAGTGGCTCCGGTGCCCGTCAGTGGGCAGAG
CGCACATCGCCCACAGTCCCCGAGAAGTTGGGGGGAGGGGTCGGCAATTGAACCGGTGCCTAGAGAAGGT
GGCGCGGGGTAAACTGGGAAAGTGATGTCGTGTACTGGCTCCGCCTTTTTCCCGAGGGTGGGGGAGAACC
GTATATAAGTGCAGTAGTCGCCGTGAACGTTCTTTTTCGCAACGGGTTTGCCGCCAGAACACAGGTGTCG
TGACGCGGGACCCGACATTAGCGCTACAGCTTAAGCGGGCCACCATGGATTACAAAGACGATGACGATAA
GATGGCCCCAAAGAAGAAGCGGAAGGTCGGTATCCACGGAGTCCCAGCAGCCGACAAGAAGTACAGCATC
GGCCTGGACATCGGCACCAACTCTGTGGGCTGGGCCGTGATCACCGACGAGTACAAGTGCCCAGCAAGAA
ATTCAAGGTGCTGGGCAACACCGACCGGCACAGCATCAAGAAGAACCTGATCGGAGCCCTGCTGTTCGAC
AGCGGCGAAACAGCCGAGCCACCCGGCTGAGAGAACCGCCAGAGGAGATACACCAGACGGAAGACCGGAT
CTGCTATCTGCAGAGATCTTCAGCACGAGATGGCCAAGTGGACGACAGCTTCTTCACAGACTGAGAGTCT
CCTGGTGAAGAGATAAGAGCACGAGCGCACCCCATCTTCGCACATCTGACGAGTGCTACCACGAGAGTAC
CCACATCTACACTGAGAGAGAACTGGTGAAGCACCGACNGNCGACTTGCGGCTTGATCTATCTGGCTGAC
CAATGAATCAGTTCGNNNNTTCGTATCAGGNACNNAACGACACAGCANNTGTACANNNTTCTCACACACG
CTGTGTGTGCGAA
